>Addgene plasmid #231379 | pcDNA3.3_3xFLAG_SUMO_Eu1_HsAGO2(H56A, R68A, R97A, K98A) | addgene full sequence | sequence record 457984 | Addgene NGS Result
GTTAGGCGTTTTGCGCTGCTTCGCGATGTACGGGCCAGATATACGCGTTGACATTGATTATTGACTAGTT
ATTAATAGTAATCAATTACGGGGTCATTAGTTCATAGCCCATATATGGAGTTCCGCGTTACATAACTTAC
GGTAAATGGCCCGCCTGGCTGACCGCCCAACGACCCCCGCCCATTGACGTCAATAATGACGTATGTTCCC
ATAGTAACGCCAATAGGGACTTTCCATTGACGTCAATGGGTGGAGTATTTACGGTAAACTGCCCACTTGG
CAGTACATCAAGTGTATCATATGCCAAGTACGCCCCCTATTGACGTCAATGACGGTAAATGGCCCGCCTG
GCATTATGCCCAGTACATGACCTTATGGGACTTTCCTACTTGGCAGTACATCTACGTATTAGTCATCGCT
ATTACCATGGTGATGCGGTTTTGGCAGTACATCAATGGGCGTGGATAGCGGTTTGACTCACGGGGATTTC
CAAGTCTCCACCCCATTGACGTCAATGGGAGTTTGTTTTGGCACCAAAATCAACGGGACTTTCCAAAATG
TCGTAACAACTCCGCCCCATTGACGCAAATGGGCGGTAGGCGTGTACGGTGGGAGGTCTATATAAGCAGA
GCTCGTTTAGTGAACCGTCAGATCGCCTGGAGACGCCATCCACGCTGTTTTGACCTCCATAGAAGACACC
GGGACCGATCCAGCCTCCGGACTCTAGAGGATCGAACCCTTGCCACCATGGACTACAAAGACCATGACGG
TGATTATAAAGATCATGATATCGATTACAAGGATGACGATGACAAGCTTGGTGGTGCTAGCGGATCTGCT
GCGGGTGGCGAAGAAGATAAGAAACCGGCAGGTGGCGAAGGTGGCGGTGCCCATATCAACCTGAAAGTGA
AAGGTCAAGACGGCAACGAAGTCTTTTTCCGCATCAAACGTTCTACCCAGCTGAAAAAGCTGATGAACGC
ATACTGTGACCGTCAGTCTGTAGACATGAAGGCAATTGCTTTCCTCTTTAAGGGTCGTCGCCTACGTGCG
GAAAGGACCCCGGATGAACTGGAAATGGAAGATGGCGACGAAATCGACGCAATGCTGCACCAGACTGGAG
GCGGATCCTACTCGGGAGCCGGCCCCGCACTTGCACCTCCTGCGCCGCCGCCCCCCATCCAAGGATATGC
CTTCAAGCCTCCACCTAGACCCGACTTTGGGACCTCCGGGAGAACAATCAAATTACAGGCCAATTTCTTC
GAAATGGACATCCCCAAAATTGACATCTATGCTTATGAATTGGATATCAAGCCAGAGAAGTGCCCGGCCA
GAGTTAACAGGGAAATCGTGGAACACATGGTCCAGCACTTTAAAACACAGATCTTTGGGGATCGGAAGCC
CGTGTTTGACGGCGCGGCGAATCTATACACAGCCATGCCCCTTCCGATTGGGAGGGACAAGGTGGAGCTG
GAGGTCACGCTGCCAGGAGAAGGCAAGGATCGCATCTTCAAGGTGTCCATCAAGTGGGTGTCCTGCGTGA
GCTTGCAGGCGTTACACGATGCACTTTCAGGGCGGCTGCCTAGCGTCCCTTTTGAGACGATCCAGGCCCT
GGACGTGGTCATGAGGCACTTGCCATCCATGAGGTACACCCCCGTGGGCCGCTCCTTCTTCACCGCGTCC
GAAGGCTGCTCTAACCCTCTTGGCGGGGGCCGAGAAGTGTGGTTTGGCTTCCATCAGTCCGTCCGGCCTT
CTCTCTGGAAAATGATGCTGAATATTGATGTGTCAGCAACAGCGTTTTACAAGGCACAGCCAGTAATCGA
GTTTGTTTGTGAAGTTTTGGATTTTAAAAGTATTGAAGAACAACAAAAACCTCTGACAGATTCCCAAAGG
GTAAAGTTTACCAAAGAAATTAAAGGTCTAAAGGTGGAGATAACGCACTGTGGGCAGATGAAGAGGAAGT
ACCGCGTCTGCAATGTGACCCGGCGGCCCGCCAGTCACCAAACATTCCCGCTGCAGCAGGAGAGCGGGCA
GACGGTGGAGTGCACGGTGGCCCAGTATTTCAAGGACAGGCACAAGCTTGTTCTGCGCTACCCCCACCTC
CCATGTTTACAAGTCGGACAGGAGCAGAAACACACCTACCTTCCCCTGGAGGTCTGTAACATTGTGGCAG
GACAAAGATGTATTAAAAAATTAACGGACAATCAGACCTCAACCATGATCAGAGCAACTGCTAGGTCGGC
GCCCGATCGGCAAGAAGAGATTAGCAAATTGATGCGAAGTGCAAGTTTCAACACAGATCCATACGTCCGT
GAATTTGGAATCATGGTCAAAGATGAGATGACAGACGTGACTGGGCGGGTGCTGCAGCCGCCCTCCATCC
TCTACGGGGGCAGGAATAAAGCTATTGCGACCCCTGTCCAGGGCGTCTGGGACATGCGGAAC
[405 nt withheld, positions 2443-2847]
AACAACATCCTGCTGCCCCAGGGCAGGCCGCCGGTGTTCCAGCAGCCCGTCATCTTTCTGGGAGCAGACG
TCACTCACCCCCCCGCCGGGGATGGGAAGAAGCCCTCCATTGCCGCCGTGGTGGGCAGCATGGACGCCCA
CCCCAATCGCTACTGCGCCACCGTGCGCGTGCAGCAGCACCGGCAGGAGATCATACAAGACCTGGCCGCC
ATGGTCCGCGAGCTCCTCATCCAGTTCTACAAGTCCACGCGCTTCAAGCCCACCCGCATCATCTTCTACC
GCGACGGTGTCTCTGAAGGCCAGTTCCAGCAGGTTCTCCACCACGAGTTGCTGGCCATCCGTGAGGCCTG
TATCAAGCTAGAAAAAGACTACCAGCCCGGGATCACCTTCATCGTGGTGCAGAAGAGGCACCACACCCGG
CTCTTCTGCACTGACAAGAACGAGCGGGTTGGGAAAAGTGGAAACATTCCAGCAGGCACGACTGTGGACA
CGAAAATCACCCACCCCACCGAGTTCGACTTCTACCTGTGTAGTCACGCTGGCATCCAGGGGACAAGCAG
GCCTTCGCACTATCACGTCCTCTGGGACGACAATCGTTTCTCCTCTGATGAGCTGCAGATCCTAACCTAC
CAGCTGTGTCACACCTACGTGCGCTGCACACGCTCCGTGTCCATCCCAGCGCCAGCATACTACGCTCACC
TGGTGGCCTTCCGGGCCAGGTACCACCTGGTGGATAAGGAACATGACAGTGCTGAAGGAAGCCATACCTC
TGGGCAGAGTAACGGGCGAGACCACCAAGCACTGGCCAAGGCGGTCCAGGTTCACCAAGACACTCTGCGC
ACCATGTACTTTGCTTGAAAGGGTTCGATCCCTACCGGTTAGTAATGAGTTTAAACGGGGGAGGCTAACT
GAAACACGGAAGGAGACAATACCGGAAGGAACCCGCGCTATGACGGCAATAAAAAGACAGAATAAAACGC
ACGGGTGTTGGGTCGTTTGTTCATAAACGCGGGGTTCGGTCCCAGGGCTGGCACTCTGTCGATACCCCAC
CGAGACCCCATTGGGGCCAATACGCCCGCGTTTCTTCCTTTTCCCCACCCCACCCCCCAAGTTCGGGTGA
AGGCCCAGGGCTCGCAGCCAACGTCGGGGCGGCAGGCCCTGCCATAGCAGATCTGCGCAGCTGGGGCTCT
AGGGGGTATCCCC
[124 nt withheld, positions 4051-4174]
C
[91 nt withheld, positions 4176-4266]
A
[49 nt withheld, positions 4268-4316]
CCTTTGACGTTGGAGTCCACGTTCTTT
[37 nt withheld, positions 4344-4380]
ACCCTATCTCGGTCTATTCTTTTGATTTATAAGGGATTTTGCCGATTTCGGCCTATTGGTTAAAAAATGA
GCTGATTTAACAAAAATTTAACGCGAATTAATTCTGTGGAATGTGTGTCAGTTAGGGTGTGGAAAGTCCC
CAGGCTCCCCAGCAGGCAGAAGTATGCAAAGCATGCATCTCAATTAGTCAGCAACCAGGTGTGGAAAGTC
CCCAGGCTCCCCAGCAGGCAGAAGTATGCAAAGCATGCATCTCAATTAGTCAGCAACCATAGTCCCGCCC
CTAACTCCGCCCATCCCGCCCCTAACTCCGCCCAGTTCCGCCCATTCTCCGCCCCATGGCTGACTAATTT
TTTTTATTTATGCAGAGGCCGAGGCCGCCTCTGCCTCTGAGCTATTCCAGAAGTAGTGAGGAGGCTTTTT
TGGAGGCCTAGGCTTTTGCAAAAAGCTCCCGGGAGCTTGTATATCCATTTTCGGATCTGATCAAGAGACA
GGATGAGGATCGTTTCGCATGATTGAACAAGATGGATTGCACGCAGGTTCTCCGGCCGCTTGGGTGGAGA
GGCTATTCGGCTATGACTGGGCACAACAGACAATCGGCTGCTCTGATGCCGCCGTGTTCCGGCTGTCAGC
GCAGGGGCGCCCGGTTCTTTTTGTCAAGACCGACCTGTCCGGTGCCCTGAATGAACTGCAGGACGAGGCA
GCGCGGCTATCGTGGCTGGCCACGACGGGCGTTCCTTGCGCAGCTGTGCTCGACGTTGTCACTGAAGCGG
GAAGGGACTGGCTGCTATTGGGCGAAGTGCCGGGGCAGGATCTCCTGTCATCTCACCTTGCTCCTGCCGA
GAAAGTATCCATCATGGCTGATGCAATGCGGCGGCTGCATACGCTTGATCCGGCTACCTGCCCATTCGAC
CACCAAGCGAAACATCGCATCGAGCGAGCACGTACTCGGATGGAAGCCGGTCTTGTCGATCAGGATGATC
TGGACGAAGAGCATCAGGGGCTCGCGCCAGCCGAACTGTTCGCCAGGCTCAAGGCGCGCATGCCCGACGG
CGAGGATCTCGTCGTGACCCATGGCGATGCCTGCTTGCCGAATATCATGGTGGAAAATGGCCGCTTTTCT
GGATTCATCGACTGTGGCCGGCTGGGTGTGGCGGACCGCTATCAGGACATAGCGTTGGCTACCCGTGATA
TTGCTGAAGAGCTTGGCGGCGAATGGGCTGACCGCTTCCTCGTGCTTTACGGTATCGCCGCTCCCGATTC
GCAGCGCATCGCCTTCTATCGCCTTCTTGACGAGTTCTTCTGAGCGGGACTCTGGGGTTCGCGAAATGAC
CGACCAAGCGACGCCCAACCTGCCATCACGAGATTTCGATTCCACCGCCGCCTTCTATGAAAGGTTGGGC
TTCGGAATCGTTTTCCGGGACGCCGGCTGGATGATCCTCCAGCGCGGGGATCTCATGCTGGAGTTCTTCG
CCCACCCCAACTTGTTTATTGCAGCTTATAATGGTTACAAATAAAGCAATAGCATCACAAATTTCACAAA
TAAAGCATTTTTTTCACTGCATTCTAGTTGTGGTTTGTCCAAACTCATCAATGTATCTTATCATGTCTGT
ATACCGTCGACCTCTAGCTAGAGCTTGGCGTAATCATGGTCATAGCTGTTTCCTGTGTGAAATTGTTATC
CGCTCACAATTCCACACAACATACGAGCCGGAAGCATAAAGTGTAAAGCCTGGGGTGCCTAATGAGTGAG
CTAACTCACATTAATTGCGTTGCGCTCACTGCCCGCTTTCCAGTCGGGAAACCTGTCGTGCCAGCTGCAT
TAATGAATCGGCCAACGCGCGGGGAGAGGCGGTTTGCGTATTGGGCGCTCTTCCGCTTCCTCGCTCACTG
ACTCGCTGCGCTCGGTCGTTCGGCTGCGGCGAGCGGTATCAGCTCACTCAAAGGCGGTAATACGGTTATC
CACAGAATCAGGGGATAACGCAGGAAAGAACATGTGAGCAAAAGGCCAGCAAAAGGCCAGGAACCGTAAA
AAGGCCGCGTTGCTGGCGTTTTTCCATAGGCTCCGCCCCCCTGACGAGCATCACAAAAATCGACGCTCAA
GTCAGAGGTGGCGAAACCCGACAGGACTATAAAGATACCAGGCGTTTCCCCCTGGAAGCTCCCTCGTGCG
CTCTCCTGTTCCGACCCTGCCGCTTACCGGATACCTGTCCGCCTTTCTCCCTTCGGGAAGCGTGGCGCTT
TCTCATAGCTCACGCTGTAGGTATCTCAGTTCGGTGTAGGTCGTTCGCTCCAAGCTGGGCTGTGTGCACG
AACCCCCCGTTCAGCCCGACCGCTGCGCCTTATCCGGTAACTATCGTCTTGAGTCCAACCCGGTAAGACA
CGACTTATCGCCACTGGCAGCAGCCACTGGTAACAGGATTAGCAGAGCGAGGTATGTAGGCGGTGCTACA
GAGTTCTTGAAGTGGTGGCCTAACTACGGCTACACTAGAAGAACAGTATTTGGTATCTGCGCTCTGCTGA
AGCCAGTTACCTTCGGAAAAAGAGTTGGTAGCTCTTGATCCGGCAAACAAACCACCGCTGGTAGCGGTGG
TTTTTTTGTTTGCAAGCAGCAGATTACGCGCAGAAAAAAAGGATCTCAAGAAGATCCTTTGATCTTTTCT
ACGGGGTCTGACGCTCAGTGGAACGAAAACTCACGTTAAGGGATTTTGGTCATGAGATTATCAAAAAGGA
TCTTCACCTAGATCCTTTTAAATTAAAAATGAAGTTTTAAATCAATCTAAAGTATATATGAGTAAACTTG
GTCTGACAGTTACCAATGCTTAATCAGTGAGGCACCTATCTCAGCGATCTGTCTATTTCGTTCATCCATA
GTTGCCTGACTCCCCGTCGTGTAGATAACTACGATACGGGAGGGCTTACCATCTGGCCCCAGTGCTGCAA
TGATACCGCGAGACCCACGCTCACCGGCTCCAGATTTATCAGCAATAAACCAGCCAGCCGGAAGGGCCGA
GCGCAGAAGTGGTCCTGCAACTTTATCCGCCTCCATCCAGTCTATTAATTGTTGCCGGGAAGCTAGAGTA
AGTAGTTCGCCAGTTAATAGTTTGCGCAACGTTGTTGCCATTGCTACAGGCATCGTGGTGTCACGCTCGT
CGTTTGGTATGGCTTCATTCAGCTCCGGTTCCCAACGATCAAGGCGAGTTACATGATCCCCCATGTTGTG
CAAAAAAGCGGTTAGCTCCTTCGGTCCTCCGATCGTTGTCAGAAGTAAGTTGGCCGCAGTGTTATCACTC
ATGGTTATGGCAGCACTGCATAATTCTCTTACTGTCATGCCATCCGTAAGATGCTTTTCTGTGACTGGTG
AGTACTCAACCAAGTCATTCTGAGAATAGTGTATGCGGCGACCGAGTTGCTCTTGCCCGGCGTCAATACG
GGATAATACCGCGCCACATAGCAGAACTTTAAAAGTGCTCATCATTGGAAAACGTTCTTCGGGGCGAAAA
CTCTCAAGGATCTTACCGCTGTTGAGATCCAGTTCGATGTAACCCACTCGTGCACCCAACTGATCTTCAG
CATCTTTTACTTTCACCAGCGTTTCTGGGTGAGCAAAAACAGGAAGGCAAAATGCCGCAAAAAAGGGAAT
AAGGGCGACACGGAAATGTTGAATACTCATACTCTTCCTTTTTCAATATTATTGAAGCATTTATCAGGGT
TATTGTCTCATGAGCGGATACATATTTGAATGTATTTAGAAAAATAAACAAATAGGGGTTCCGCGCACAT
TTCCCCGAAAAGTGCCACCTGACGTCGACGGATCGGGAGATCTCCCGATCCCCTATGGTGCACTCTCAGT
ACAATCTGCTCTGATGCCGCATAGTTAAGCCAGTATCTGCTCCCTGCTTGTGTGTTGGAGGTCGCTGAGT
AGTGCGCGAGCAAAATTTAAGCTACAACAAGGCAAGGCTTGACCGACAATTGCATGAAGAATCTGCTTAG
G
Features (pLannotate 1.2.2; 20 found; start..end, strand, type, name):
     50..429     +  enhancer       CMV enhancer: human cytomegalovirus immediate early enhancer
    430..633     +  promoter       CMV promoter: human cytomegalovirus (CMV) immediate early promoter
    751..816     +  CDS            3xFLAG: three tandem FLAG® epitope tags, followed by an enterokinase cleavage site
    865..1122    +  CDS            SUMO1 (fragment): SUMO1_ORYSJ - Also known as SMT3, SUM1. Experimental evidence at protein level: Swiss-Prot protein existence level 1. Ubiquitin-like protein which can be covalently attached to target lysines as a monomer. Does not seem to be involved in protein degradation and may function as an antagonist of ubiquitin in the degradation process (By similarity). From Oryza sativa subsp. japonica (Rice).
   1129..3702    +  CDS            AGO2 (sequence partly withheld): AGO2_HUMAN - Also known as EIF2C2. Experimental evidence at protein level: Swiss-Prot protein existence level 1. Required for RNA-mediated gene silencing (RNAi) by the RNA- induced silencing complex (RISC). The 'minimal RISC' appears to include AGO2 bound to a short guide RNA such as a microRNA (miRNA) or short interfering RNA (siRNA). These guide RNAs direct RISC to complementary mRNAs that are targets for RISC-mediated gene silencing. The precise mechanism of gene silencing depends on the degree of complementarity between the miRNA or siRNA and its target. Binding of RISC to a perfectly comp
   3801..3849    +  polyA_signal   HSV TK poly(A) signal: herpes simplex virus thymidine kinase polyadenylation signal (Cole and Stacy, 1985)
   3940..3956    -  polyA_signal   bGH poly(A) signal (fragment): bovine growth hormone polyadenylation signal
   4051..4479    +  rep_origin     f1 ori (sequence partly withheld): f1 bacteriophage origin of replication; arrow indicates direction of (+) strand synthesis
   4493..4822    +  promoter       SV40 promoter: SV40 enhancer and early promoter
   4889..5680    +  CDS            neo: KKA2_KLEPN - Also known as kan, nptII. Experimental evidence at protein level: Swiss-Prot protein existence level 1. Resistance to kanamycin, neomycin, paromomycin, ribostamycin, butirosin and gentamicin B. From Klebsiella pneumoniae.
   5706..5864    +  CDS            ble (fragment): BLE_KLEPN - Experimental evidence at protein level: Swiss-Prot protein existence level 1. Binding protein with a strong affinity to the bleomycin family of antibiotics. Binds to CL990; an antimitotic-antibiotic compound. From Klebsiella pneumoniae.
   5859..5980    +  polyA_signal   SV40 poly(A) signal: SV40 polyadenylation signal
   6053..6069    -  protein_bind   lac operator: The lac repressor binds to the lac operator to inhibit transcription in E. coli. This inhibition can be relieved by adding lactose or isopropyl-β-D-thiogalactopyranoside (IPTG). lac repressor encoded by lacI
   6077..6107    -  promoter       lac promoter: promoter for the E. coli lac operon
   6122..6143    -  protein_bind   CAP binding site: CAP binding activates transcription in the presence of cAMP. E. coli catabolite activator protein
   6156..6248    -  CDS            lacI (fragment): lac repressor; lacI; The lac repressor binds to the lac operator to inhibit transcription in E. coli. This inhibition can be relieved by adding lactose or isopropyl-β-D-thiogalactopyranoside (IPTG).
   6431..7019    -  rep_origin     ori: high-copy-number ColE1/pMB1/pBR322/pUC origin of replication
   7190..8050    -  CDS            AmpR: β-lactamase; bla; confers resistance to ampicillin, carbenicillin, and related antibiotics
   8051..8155    -  promoter       AmpR promoter: bla
   8214..8266    -  misc_feature   bom (fragment): basis of mobility region from pBR322
