[The description below was written by a language model from this plasmid's Addgene catalogue record and pLannotate feature annotations shown in this document.]
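Description:
pcDNA3.3_3xFLAG_SUMO_Eu1_HsAGO2(H56A, R68A, R97A, K98A) is a mammalian expression plasmid of about 8.4 kb built on the pcDNA3.3 backbone. It produces a quadruple-mutant form of human Argonaute2 (AGO2), the core protein of the RNA-induced silencing complex, which binds small guide RNAs and directs silencing of complementary transcripts. In E. coli the plasmid is maintained at high copy through a ColE1/pUC-type origin and selected with ampicillin via the β-lactamase gene; an f1 origin is also present. For mammalian cells, an SV40 early promoter drives the neomycin phosphotransferase gene, followed by an SV40 polyadenylation signal, which allows G418 selection of stable transfectants. Short fragments annotated as ble, lacI, bGH poly(A) and bom, along with the lac promoter/operator region, look like backbone remnants rather than functional parts of the design.

The expression cassette uses the CMV immediate-early enhancer and promoter to transcribe a single fusion open reading frame, which is terminated by the HSV thymidine kinase polyadenylation signal. The reading frame begins with a 3xFLAG epitope for immunodetection and affinity capture. Next comes SUMO_Eu1, which the depositor describes as an engineered orthogonal SUMO variant; the automated annotation matches it only loosely, to a plant SUMO1 fragment. An orthogonal SUMO module of this kind is generally meant to resist endogenous eukaryotic SUMO proteases while remaining cleavable by a matched engineered protease, so that the tag can be removed cleanly after purification. The AGO2 coding sequence follows and carries the alanine substitutions H56A, R68A, R97A and K98A. The record does not state their functional rationale, but the associated work concerns the structural basis of RNA slicing by human AGO2, which suggests the plasmid is used to express and purify the mutant protein for biochemical comparison with wild type.
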