Addgene plasmid #231379: pcDNA3.3_3xFLAG_SUMO_Eu1_HsAGO2(H56A, R68A, R97A, K98A)
Purpose: Express mutant human AGO2 with N-terminal 3xFLAG-SUMO_Eu1 tag in mammalian cells
Depositing lab: David Bartel. Depositing organization: Whitehead Institute for Biomedical Research. Publication: The structural basis for RNA slicing by human Argonaute2. Mohamed AA, Wang PY, Bartel DP, Vos SM. Cell Rep. 2025 Jan 28;44(1):115166. doi: 10.1016/j.celrep.2024.115166. Epub 2024 Dec 31. PubMed 39932188.
Backbone
  Vector backbone: pcDNA3.3
  Backbone size w/o insert (bp): 5413
  Vector type: Mammalian Expression
  Selectable markers: Neomycin (select with G418)
Growth in bacteria
  Bacterial resistance: Ampicillin, 100 μg/mL
  Growth temperature: 37°C
  Growth strain: DH5alpha
  Copy number: High Copy
Gene/Insert
  Gene/Insert name: Human Argonaute2 (alt name: AGO2)
  Species: H. sapiens (human), Synthetic
  Insert size (bp): 2958
  Mutation: H56A, R68A, R97A, K98A
  Entrez Gene: AGO2 (a.k.a. CASC7, EIF2C2, LESKRES, LINC00980, PPD, Q10)
  Promoter: CMV
  Tag / fusion protein: 3xFLAG-SUMO_Eu1 (N terminal on insert)
  Cloning method: Other
  Sequencing primers: 5′ CMV Forward; 3′ TK-pA-R
Terms and licenses: Academic/Nonprofit Terms; Industry Terms: Not Available to Industry
Depositor comments: With engineered orthogonal SUMO_Eu1 (Vera Rodriguez et al., JCB 2019) in N-terminal tag. Please visit https://doi.org/10.1101/2024.08.19.608718 for bioRxiv preprint.
How to cite: pcDNA3.3_3xFLAG_SUMO_Eu1_HsAGO2(H56A, R68A, R97A, K98A) was a gift from David Bartel (Addgene plasmid # 231379 ; http://n2t.net/addgene:231379 ; RRID:Addgene_231379)
